LOCUS       Exported 5853 bp ds-DNA circular SYN 13-MAY-2021
DEFINITION  Bacterial expression for structure determination; may not be full
            ORF.
ACCESSION   .
VERSION     .
KEYWORDS    DCP2 (DCP2B-c016)
SOURCE      synthetic DNA construct
  ORGANISM  synthetic DNA construct
REFERENCE   1 (bases 1 to 5853)
  TITLE     SGC Oxford 2017
REFERENCE   2 (bases 1 to 5853)
  AUTHORS   .
  TITLE     Direct Submission
  JOURNAL   Exported May 13, 2021 from SnapGene Server 1.1.58
            http://www.snapgene.com
FEATURES             Location/Qualifiers
     source          1..5853
                     /organism="synthetic DNA construct"
                     /mol_type="other DNA"
     primer_bind     1..20
                     /label=T7
                     /note="T7 promoter, forward primer"
     promoter        1..19
                     /label=T7 promoter
                     /note="promoter for bacteriophage T7 RNA polymerase"
     protein_bind    20..44
                     /label=lac operator
                     /bound_moiety="lac repressor encoded by lacI"
                     /note="The lac repressor binds to the lac operator to
                     inhibit transcription in E. coli. This inhibition can be
                     relieved by adding lactose or
                     isopropyl-beta-D-thiogalactopyranoside (IPTG)."
     RBS             59..81
                     /note="efficient ribosome binding site from bacteriophage
                     T7 gene 10 (Olins and Rangwala, 1989)"
     CDS             92..109
                     /codon_start=1
                     /product="6xHis affinity tag"
                     /label=6xHis
                     /translation="HHHHHH"
     CDS             134..154
                     /codon_start=1
                     /product="tobacco etch virus (TEV) protease recognition and
                     cleavage site"
                     /label=TEV site
                     /translation="ENLYFQS"
     CDS             718..735
                     /codon_start=1
                     /product="6xHis affinity tag"
                     /label=6xHis
                     /translation="HHHHHH"
     primer_bind     complement(788..806)
                     /label=T7 Term
                     /note="T7 terminator, reverse primer"
     terminator      802..849
                     /label=T7 terminator
                     /note="transcription terminator for bacteriophage T7 RNA
                     polymerase"
     rep_origin      886..1341
                     /direction=RIGHT
                     /label=f1 ori
                     /note="f1 bacteriophage origin of replication; arrow
                     indicates direction of (+) strand synthesis"
     primer_bind     complement(973..992)
                     /label=F1ori-R
                     /note="F1 origin, reverse primer"
     primer_bind     1183..1204
                     /label=F1ori-F
                     /note="F1 origin, forward primer"
     CDS             complement(1433..2248)
                     /codon_start=1
                     /gene="aph(3')-Ia"
                     /product="aminoglycoside phosphotransferase"
                     /label=KanR
                     /note="confers resistance to kanamycin in bacteria or G418
                     (Geneticin(R)) in eukaryotes"
                     /translation="MSHIQRETSCSRPRLNSNMDADLYGYKWARDNVGQSGATIYRLYG
                     KPDAPELFLKHGKGSVANDVTDEMVRLNWLTEFMPLPTIKHFIRTPDDAWLLTTAIPGK
                     TAFQVLEEYPDSGENIVDALAVFLRRLHSIPVCNCPFNSDRVFRLAQAQSRMNNGLVDA
                     SDFDDERNGWPVEQVWKEMHKLLPFSPDSVVTHGDFSLDNLIFDEGKLIGCIDVGRVGI
                     ADRYQDLAILWNCLGEFSPSLQKRLFQKYGIDNPDMNKLQFHLMLDEFF"
     primer_bind     2156..2175
                     /label=Kan-R
                     /note="Kanamycin resistance gene, reverse primer"
     primer_bind     2240..2259
                     /label=pENTR-R
                     /note="pENTR vectors, reverse primer"
     rep_origin      2370..2958
                     /direction=RIGHT
                     /label=ori
                     /note="high-copy-number ColE1/pMB1/pBR322/pUC origin of
                     replication"
     primer_bind     2859..2878
                     /label=pBR322ori-F
                     /note="pBR322 origin, forward primer"
     primer_bind     3112..3129
                     /label=L4440
                     /note="L4440 vector, forward primer"
     misc_feature    3144..3283
                     /label=bom
                     /note="basis of mobility region from pBR322"
     primer_bind     complement(3209..3228)
                     /label=pRS-marker
                     /note="pRS vectors, use to sequence yeast selectable
                     marker"
     primer_bind     3369..3391
                     /label=pGEX 3'
                     /note="pGEX vectors, reverse primer"
     CDS             complement(3385..3576)
                     /codon_start=1
                     /gene="rop"
                     /product="Rop protein, which maintains plasmids at low copy
                     number"
                     /label=rop
                     /translation="MTKQEKTALNMARFIRSQTLTLLEKLNELDADEQADICESLHDHA
                     DELYRSCLARFGDDGENL"
     CDS             complement(4385..5467)
                     /codon_start=1
                     /gene="lacI"
                     /product="lac repressor"
                     /label=lacI
                     /note="The lac repressor binds to the lac operator to
                     inhibit transcription in E. coli. This inhibition can be
                     relieved by adding lactose or
                     isopropyl-beta-D-thiogalactopyranoside (IPTG)."
                     /translation="MKPVTLYDVAEYAGVSYQTVSRVVNQASHVSAKTREKVEAAMAEL
                     NYIPNRVAQQLAGKQSLLIGVATSSLALHAPSQIVAAIKSRADQLGASVVVSMVERSGV
                     EACKAAVHNLLAQRVSGLIINYPLDDQDAIAVEAACTNVPALFLDVSDQTPINSIIFSH
                     EDGTRLGVEHLVALGHQQIALLAGPLSSVSARLRLAGWHKYLTRNQIQPIAEREGDWSA
                     MSGFQQTMQMLNEGIVPTAMLVANDQMALGAMRAITESGLRVGADISVVGYDDTEDSSC
                     YIPPLTTIKQDFRLLGQTSVDRLLQLSQGQAVKGNQLLPVSLVKRKTTLAPNTQTASPR
                     ALADSLMQLARQVSRLESGQ"
     primer_bind     5429..5448
                     /label=LacI-R
                     /note="LacI, reverse primer"
     promoter        complement(5468..5545)
                     /gene="lacI"
                     /label=lacI promoter
     primer_bind     5751..5770
                     /label=pBRrevBam
                     /note="pBR322 vectors, tet region, downstream of BamHI,
                     reverse primer"
ORIGIN
        1 taatacgact cactataggg gaattgtgag cggataacaa ttcccctcta gaaataattt
       61 tgtttaactt taagaaggag atatacatat gcaccatcat catcatcatt cttctggtgt
      121 agatctgggt accgagaacc tgtacttcca atccatgnnn nnnnnnnnnn nnnnnnnnnn
      181 nnnnnnnnnn nnnnnnnnnn nnnnnnnnnn nnnnnnnnnn nnnnnnnnnn nnnnnnnnnn
      241 nnnnnnnnnn nnnnnnnnnn nnnnnnnnnn nnnnnnnnnn nnnnnnnnnn nnnnnnnnnn
      301 nnnnnnnnnn nnnnnnnnnn nnnnnnnnnn nnnnnnnnnn nnnnnnnnnn nnnnnnnnnn
      361 nnnnnnnnnn nnnnnnnnnn nnnnnnnnnn nnnnnnnnnn nnnnnnnnnn nnnnnnnnnn
      421 nnnnnnnnnn nnnnnnnnnn nnnnnnnnnn nnnnnnnnnn nnnnnnnnnn nnnnnnnnnn
      481 nnnnnnnnnn nnnnnnnnnn nnnnnnnnnn nnnnnnnnnn nnnnnnnnnn nnnnnnnnnn
      541 nnnnnnnnnn nnnnnnnnnn nnnnnnnnnn nnnnnnnnnn nnnnnnnnnn nnnnnnnnnn
      601 nnnngattcc tcagacagtg acaatggatt ttcctcaact ggtagcacgc cgtgacagta
      661 aaggtggata cggatccgaa ttcgagctcc gtcgacaagc ttgcggccgc actcgagcac
      721 caccaccacc accactgaga tccggctgct aacaaagccc gaaaggaagc tgagttggct
      781 gctgccaccg ctgagcaata actagcataa ccccttgggg cctctaaacg ggtcttgagg
      841 ggttttttgc tgaaaggagg aactatatcc ggattggcga atgggnnnnn nnnnnnnnnn
      901 nnnnnnnnnn nnnnnnnnnn nnnnnnnnnn nnnnnnnnnn nnnnnnnnnn nnnnnnnnnn
      961 nnnnnnnnnn nnnnnnnnnn nnnnnnnnnn nnnnnnnnnn nnnnnnnnnc nnnnnnnnnn
     1021 nnnnnnnnnn nnnnnnnnnn nnnnnnnnnn nnnnnnnnnn nnnnnnnnnn nnnnnnnnnn
     1081 nnnnnnnnnn nnnnnnnnnn nannnnnnnn nnnnnnnnnn nnnnnnnnnn nnnnnnnnnn
     1141 nnnnnnnnnn ncctttgacg ttggagtcca cgttctttnn nnnnnnnnnn nnnnnnnnnn
     1201 nnnnnnnnnn nnnnnaccct atctcggtct attcttttga tttataaggg attttgccga
     1261 tttcggccta ttggttaaaa aatgagctga tttaacaaaa atttaacgcg aattttaaca
     1321 aaatattaac gcttacaatt taggtggcac ttttcgggga aatgtgcgcg gaacccctat
     1381 ttgtttattt ttctaaatac attcaaatat gtatccgctc atgaattaat tcttagaaaa
     1441 actcatcgag catcaaatga aactgcaatt tattcatatc aggattatca ataccatatt
     1501 tttgaaaaag ccgtttctgt aatgaaggag aaaactcacc gaggcagttc cataggatgg
     1561 caagatcctg gtatcggtct gcgattccga ctcgtccaac atcaatacaa cctattaatt
     1621 tcccctcgtc aaaaataagg ttatcaagtg agaaatcacc atgagtgacg actgaatccg
     1681 gtgagaatgg caaaagttta tgcatttctt tccagacttg ttcaacaggc cagccattac
     1741 gctcgtcatc aaaatcactc gcatcaacca aaccgttatt cattcgtgat tgcgcctgag
     1801 cgagacgaaa tacgcgatcg ctgttaaaag gacaattaca aacaggaatc gaatgcaacc
     1861 ggcgcaggaa cactgccagc gcatcaacaa tattttcacc tgaatcagga tattcttcta
     1921 atacctggaa tgctgttttc ccggggatcg cagtggtgag taaccatgca tcatcaggag
     1981 tacggataaa atgcttgatg gtcggaagag gcataaattc cgtcagccag tttagtctga
     2041 ccatctcatc tgtaacatca ttggcaacgc tacctttgcc atgtttcaga aacaactctg
     2101 gcgcatcggg cttcccatac aatcgataga ttgtcgcacc tgattgcccg acattatcgc
     2161 gagcccattt atacccatat aaatcagcat ccatgttgga atttaatcgc ggcctagagc
     2221 aagacgtttc ccgttgaata tggctcataa caccccttgt attactgttt atgtaagcag
     2281 acagttttat tgttcatgac caaaatccct taacgtgagt tttcgttcca ctgagcgtca
     2341 gaccccgtag aaaagatcaa aggatcttct tgagatcctt tttttctgcg cgtaatctgc
     2401 tgcttgcaaa caaaaaaacc accgctacca gcggtggttt gtttgccgga tcaagagcta
     2461 ccaactcttt ttccgaaggt aactggcttc agcagagcgc agataccaaa tactgtcctt
     2521 ctagtgtagc cgtagttagg ccaccacttc aagaactctg tagcaccgcc tacatacctc
     2581 gctctgctaa tcctgttacc agtggctgct gccagtggcg ataagtcgtg tcttaccggg
     2641 ttggactcaa gacgatagtt accggataag gcgcagcggt cgggctgaac ggggggttcg
     2701 tgcacacagc ccagcttgga gcgaacgacc tacaccgaac tgagatacct acagcgtgag
     2761 ctatgagaaa gcgccacgct tcccgaaggg agaaaggcgg acaggtatcc ggtaagcggc
     2821 agggtcggaa caggagagcg cacgagggag cttccagggg gaaacgcctg gtatctttat
     2881 agtcctgtcg ggtttcgcca cctctgactt gagcgtcgat ttttgtgatg ctcgtcaggg
     2941 gggcggagcc tatggaaaaa cgccagcaac gcggcctttt tacggttcct ggccttttgc
     3001 tggccttttg ctcacatgtt ctttcctgcg ttatcccctg attctgtgga taaccgtatt
     3061 accgcctttg agtgagctga taccgctcgc cgcagccgaa cgaccgagcg cagcgagtca
     3121 gtgagcgagg aagcggaaga gcgcctgatg cggtattttc tccttacgca tctgtgcggt
     3181 atttcacacc gcaatggtgc actctcagta caatctgctc tgatgccgca tagttaagcc
     3241 agtatacact ccgctatcgc tacgtgactg ggtcatggct gcgccccgac acccgccaac
     3301 acccgctgac gcgccctgac gggcttgtct gctcccggca tccgcttaca gacaagctgt
     3361 gaccgtctcc gggagctgca tgtgtcagag gttttcaccg tcatcaccga aacgcgcgag
     3421 gcagctgcgg taaagctcat cagcgtggtc gtgaagcgat tcacagatgt ctgcctgttc
     3481 atccgcgtcc agctcgttga gtttctccag aagcgttaat gtctggcttc tgataaagcg
     3541 ggccatgtta agggcggttt tttcctgttt ggtcactgat gcctccgtgt aagggggatt
     3601 tctgttcatg ggggtaatga taccgatgaa acgagagagg atgctcacga tacgggttac
     3661 tgatgatgaa catgcccggt tactggaacg ttgtgagggt aaacaactgg cggtatggat
     3721 gcggcgggac cagagaaaaa tcactcaggg tcaatgccag cgcttcgtta atacagatgt
     3781 aggtgttcca cagggtagcc agcagcatcc tgcgatgcag atccggaaca taatggtgca
     3841 gggcgctgac ttccgcgttt ccagacttta cgaaacacgg aaaccgaaga ccattcatgt
     3901 tgttgctcag gtcgcagacg ttttgcagca gcagtcgctt cacgttcgct cgcgtatcgg
     3961 tgattcattc tgctaaccag taaggcaacc ccgccagcct agccgggtcc tcaacgacag
     4021 gagcacgatc atgcgcaccc gtggggccgc catgccggcg ataatggcct gcttctcgcc
     4081 gaaacgtttg gtggcgggac cagtgacgaa ggcttgagcg agggcgtgca agattccgaa
     4141 taccgcaagc gacaggccga tcatcgtcgc gctccagcga aagcggtcct cgccgaaaat
     4201 gacccagagc gctgccggca cctgtcctac gagttgcatg ataaagaaga cagtcataag
     4261 tgcggcgacg atagtcatgc cccgcgccca ccggaaggag ctgactgggt tgaaggctct
     4321 caagggcatc ggtcgagatc ccggtgccta atgagtgagc taacttacat taattgcgtt
     4381 gcgctcactg cccgctttcc agtcgggaaa cctgtcgtgc cagctgcatt aatgaatcgg
     4441 ccaacgcgcg gggagaggcg gtttgcgtat tgggcgccag ggtggttttt cttttcacca
     4501 gtgagacggg caacagctga ttgcccttca ccgcctggcc ctgagagagt tgcagcaagc
     4561 ggtccacgct ggtttgcccc agcaggcgaa aatcctgttt gatggtggtt aacggcggga
     4621 tataacatga gctgtcttcg gtatcgtcgt atcccactac cgagatatcc gcaccaacgc
     4681 gcagcccgga ctcggtaatg gcgcgcattg cgcccagcgc catctgatcg ttggcaacca
     4741 gcatcgcagt gggaacgatg ccctcattca gcatttgcat ggtttgttga aaaccggaca
     4801 tggcactcca gtcgccttcc cgttccgcta tcggctgaat ttgattgcga gtgagatatt
     4861 tatgccagcc agccagacgc agacgcgccg agacagaact taatgggccc gctaacagcg
     4921 cgatttgctg gtgacccaat gcgaccagat gctccacgcc cagtcgcgta ccgtcttcat
     4981 gggagaaaat aatactgttg atgggtgtct ggtcagagac atcaagaaat aacgccggaa
     5041 cattagtgca ggcagcttcc acagcaatgg catcctggtc atccagcgga tagttaatga
     5101 tcagcccact gacgcgttgc gcgagaagat tgtgcaccgc cgctttacag gcttcgacgc
     5161 cgcttcgttc taccatcgac accaccacgc tggcacccag ttgatcggcg cgagatttaa
     5221 tcgccgcgac aatttgcgac ggcgcgtgca gggccagact ggaggtggca acgccaatca
     5281 gcaacgactg tttgcccgcc agttgttgtg ccacgcggtt gggaatgtaa ttcagctccg
     5341 ccatcgccgc ttccactttt tcccgcgttt tcgcagaaac gtggctggcc tggttcacca
     5401 cgcgggaaac ggtctgataa gagacaccgg catactctgc gacatcgtat aacgttactg
     5461 gtttcacatt caccaccctg aattgactct cttccgggcg ctatcatgcc ataccgcgaa
     5521 aggttttgcg ccattcgatg gtgtccggga tctcgacgct ctcccttatg cgactcctgc
     5581 attaggaagc agcccagtag taggttgagg ccgttgagca ccgccgccgc aaggaatggt
     5641 gcatgcaagg agatggcgcc caacagtccc ccggccacgg ggcctgccac catacccacg
     5701 ccgaaacaag cgctcatgag cccgaagtgg cgagcccgat cttccccatc ggtgatgtcg
     5761 gcgatatagg cgccagcaac cgcacctgtg gcgccggtga tgccggccac gatgcgtccg
     5821 gcgtagagga tcgagatctc gatcccgcga aat
//
