[The description below was written by a language model from this plasmid's Addgene catalogue record and the feature table of its GenBank file.]
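Description:
DCP2 (DCP2B-c016) is a 5,853 bp bacterial expression plasmid built on pNIC28-Bsa4, a pET28-derived vector designed for ligation-independent cloning. It carries a human DCP2 (decapping mRNA 2, also known as NUDT20) coding segment made for structure determination. The record cautions that the insert may not be the full open reading frame. The insert itself is not annotated in the feature table, but the gap between the TEV site and the downstream vector elements leaves room for only a few hundred base pairs, which is consistent with a truncated domain construct. The insert was introduced by LIC using BsaI cleavage and T4 polymerase treatment, replacing the SacB stuffer fragment present in the parental vector.

Expression is driven by a T7 promoter followed by a lac operator and the phage T7 gene 10 ribosome binding site, and ends at a T7 terminator. The plasmid-borne lacI gene, under its own promoter, supplies the repressor, so transcription stays off until IPTG induction in a host providing T7 RNA polymerase; the depositor recommends BL21 for expression. The protein carries an N-terminal 6xHis tag followed by a TEV protease site, allowing affinity purification and then tag removal. A second 6xHis sequence is annotated downstream of the insert. It is a backbone remnant, and the record does not indicate whether it is translated as part of the product.

The plasmid is selected with kanamycin through the aph(3')-Ia gene. It replicates from a ColE1/pBR322-type origin accompanied by the bom region and the rop gene, which moderates copy number. An f1 origin is also present. The depositor's comments link this clone to a deposited crystal structure.
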