Addgene plasmid #98239: DCP2 (DCP2B-c016)
Purpose: Bacterial expression for structure determination; may not be full ORF
Depositing lab: Nicola Burgess-Brown. Depositing organization: University of Oxford.
Backbone
  Vector backbone: pNIC28-Bsa4
  Backbone manufacturer: Opher Gileadi (Addgene plasmid # 26103)
  Vector type: Bacterial Expression
Growth in bacteria
  Bacterial resistance: Kanamycin, 50 μg/mL
  Growth temperature: 37°C
  Growth strain: DH5alpha
  Copy number: Unknown
Gene/Insert
  Gene/Insert name: DCP2B (alt names: DCP2; decapping mRNA 2)
  Species: H. sapiens (human)
  Entrez Gene: DCP2 (a.k.a. NUDT20)
  Promoter: T7
  Tag / fusion protein: His-6-TEV (N terminal on backbone)
  Cloning method: Ligation Independent Cloning
  Sequencing primers: 5′ T7F; 3′ T7R
Terms and licenses: Academic/Nonprofit Terms; Industry Terms: Not Available to Industry
Depositor comments: Use BL21 for expression. T7/lac regulated, N-terminal His-tag, TEV, LIC cloning using BsaI cleavage/T4 polymerase, SacB stuffer fragment, pET28 backbone. 5MP0: http://www.thesgc.org/structures/5MP0
How to cite: DCP2 (DCP2B-c016) was a gift from Nicola Burgess-Brown (Addgene plasmid # 98239 ; http://n2t.net/addgene:98239 ; RRID:Addgene_98239)
