>Addgene plasmid #98239 | DCP2 (DCP2B-c016) | depositor partial sequence | sequence record 180095 | insert
ATGCACCATCATCATCATCATTCTTCTGGTGTAGATCTGGGTACCGAGAACCTGTACTTCCAATCCATG
[447 nt withheld, positions 70-516]
GATTCCTCAGACAGTGACAATGGATTTTCCTCAACTGGTAGCACGCCG
